Addgene plasmid #27398: SPL11F15R14::pBIB-BAS (gSPL11)
Depositing lab: David Bartel. Depositing organization: Whitehead Institute for Biomedical Research. Publication: MicroRNAs prevent precocious gene expression and enable pattern formation during plant embryogenesis. Nodine MD, Bartel DP. Genes Dev. 2010 Dec 1. 24(23):2678-92. 10.1101/gad.1986710 PubMed 21123653.
Backbone
  Vector backbone: pBIB-KAN-GW
  Vector type: used to create transgenic lines
Growth in bacteria
  Bacterial resistance: Kanamycin, 50 μg/mL
  Growth temperature: 37°C
  Growth strain: Mach1
  Growth instructions: MACH-1 strain of E. coli (from Invitrogen)
  Copy number: Unknown
Gene/Insert
  Gene/Insert name: SPL11
  Species: A. thaliana (mustard weed)
  Entrez Gene: AT1G27360 (a.k.a. F17L21.14, F17L21_14)
  Cloning method: Restriction Enzyme
  Sequencing primers: 5′ n/a; 3′ M13 forward 20
Terms and licenses: Academic/Nonprofit Terms; Industry Terms: Not Available to Industry
Depositor comments: Created by cloning 5.5-kb (including 2.7 kb upstream of CDS, CDS, and 1.3 kb downstream from CDS) genomic fragment in pENTR/D-TOPO (Invitrogen). This plasmid was recombined with pBIB-KAN-GW using LR clonase (Invitrogen).
How to cite: SPL11F15R14::pBIB-BAS (gSPL11) was a gift from David Bartel (Addgene plasmid # 27398 ; http://n2t.net/addgene:27398 ; RRID:Addgene_27398)
