[The description below was written by a language model from this plasmid's Addgene catalogue record and pLannotate feature annotations shown in this document.]
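Description:
SPL11F15R14::pBIB-BAS (gSPL11) is an Agrobacterium-type binary T-DNA vector of about 16.9 kb, built to generate transgenic Arabidopsis thaliana lines carrying a genomic copy of SPL11 (AT1G27360), which encodes a sequence-specific DNA-binding transcription factor. The backbone is of the broad-host-range IncP type: oriV with its activator gene trfA supports replication, traJ and oriT allow conjugal mobilisation, and an aphA-3 kanamycin resistance gene provides bacterial selection. The annotation also picks up backbone remnants such as an IS1 element, tetR and a truncated tetA, a partial ColE1-type ori, and lacZα, lacI and M13 ori fragments.

Between the nopaline-type right and left border repeats lie two units. The plant selectable marker is the bar gene (phosphinothricin acetyltransferase, giving bialaphos/phosphinothricin resistance), driven by the mannopine synthase promoter with a TMV Ω translational enhancer and closed by the gene 7 terminator. This fits the "BAS" in the plasmid name, whereas the catalogue lists the backbone as pBIB-KAN-GW; the record does not resolve that discrepancy. The payload is a roughly 5.5 kb genomic fragment that the depositor describes as 2.7 kb upstream of the coding sequence, the coding sequence itself, and 1.3 kb downstream. It was first cloned in pENTR/D-TOPO and then moved in by a Gateway LR reaction, which left it flanked by attB1 and attB2. The SPL11 coding sequence is annotated as three separated fragments, consistent with an intron-containing genomic clone. No heterologous promoter or tag is annotated on the insert, so expression presumably depends on the native flanking sequences, with a NOS terminator lying just beyond attB2. The associated publication concerns microRNA control of gene expression during plant embryogenesis.
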