Features (pLannotate 1.2.2; 32 found; start..end, strand, type, name):
     31..283     +  terminator     NOS terminator: nopaline synthase terminator and poly(A) signal
    288..443     +  CDS            lacZα (fragment) (sequence partly withheld): LacZα fragment of β-galactosidase; lacZ fragment
    441..741     +  rep_origin     M13 ori (fragment) (sequence partly withheld): M13 bacteriophage origin of replication; arrow indicates direction of (+) strand synthesis
    742..872     +  CDS            lacI (fragment): lac repressor; lacI; The lac repressor binds to the lac operator to inhibit transcription in E. coli. This inhibition can be relieved by adding lactose or isopropyl-β-D-thiogalactopyranoside (IPTG).
    926..950     -  misc_feature   LB T-DNA repeat: left border repeat from nopaline C58 T-DNA
   2459..2522    -  CDS            TetR (fragment): tetracycline resistance regulatory protein; tetR
   2546..3694    -  CDS            trfA: trans-acting replication protein that binds to and activates oriV
   3993..4787    -  CDS            KanR: aminoglycoside phosphotransferase; aphA-3; confers resistance to kanamycin
   4979..5746    +  mobile_element IS1: prokaryotic transposable element IS1
   5755..5904    -  CDS            satA (fragment): STA_BACSU - Also known as yyaR. Experimental evidence at protein level: Swiss-Prot protein existence level 1. Involved in resistance to streptothricin, a broad-spectrum antibiotic produced by streptomycetes. Detoxifies streptothricin via acetylation of the beta amino group of the first beta-lysyl moiety of streptothricin. From Bacillus subtilis (strain 168).
   5903..6097    -  CDS            satA (fragment): STA_BACSU - Also known as yyaR. Experimental evidence at protein level: Swiss-Prot protein existence level 1. Involved in resistance to streptothricin, a broad-spectrum antibiotic produced by streptomycetes. Detoxifies streptothricin via acetylation of the beta amino group of the first beta-lysyl moiety of streptothricin. From Bacillus subtilis (strain 168).
   6100..6375    -  CDS            klaC (fragment): KLAC_ECOLX - Also known as telB. Protein predicted: Swiss-Prot protein existence level 4. Belongs to the kla operon, which is associated with cryptic tellurite resistance, and IncW plasmid fertility inhibition. From Escherichia coli.
   6369..7080    -  rep_origin     oriV: incP origin of replication
   7074..7169    -  CDS            traI (fragment): TRAI6_ECOLX - Experimental evidence at protein level: Swiss-Prot protein existence level 1. The initiation process of transfer DNA synthesis requires the interaction of at least three plasmid-specific components (TraH, I, and J) at the transfer origin resulting in the assembly of a specialised nucleoprotein complex - the relaxosome. Site- and strand-specific cleavage at the transfer origin is dependent on TraI and TraJ. From Escherichia coli.
   7207..7578    -  CDS            traJ: oriT-recognizing protein; traJ
   7611..7720    -  oriT           oriT: incP origin of transfer
   7852..8042    +  rep_origin     ori (fragment): high-copy-number ColE1/pMB1/pBR322/pUC origin of replication
   8401..9051    -  CDS            TetR: tetracycline resistance regulatory protein; tetR
   9157..9406    +  CDS            TcR (fragment): tetracycline efflux protein; tetA; confers resistance to tetracycline
   9516..9540    -  misc_feature   RB T-DNA repeat: right border repeat from nopaline C58 T-DNA
   9664..9693    +  promoter       NOS promoter (fragment): nopaline synthase promoter
   9701..9901    -  terminator     gene 7 terminator: transcription terminator for octopine-type Ti plasmid gene 7
   9928..10475   -  CDS            BlpR (fragment): phosphinothricin acetyltransferase; Streptomyces hygroscopicus bar; confers resistance to bialophos or phosphinothricin
  10477..10531   -  misc_feature   TMV Ω: translational enhancer from the tobacco mosaic virus 5'-leader sequence (Gallie et al., 1988)
  10573..10953   -  promoter       MAS promoter: mannopine synthase promoter (Velten et al., 1984)
  11056..11250   +  CDS            mas1 (fragment): MAS1_AGRT9 - Protein inferred from homology: Swiss-Prot protein existence level 3. Reduces deoxy-fructosyl-glutamine to mannopine. From Agrobacterium tumefaciens (strain 15955).
  11252..11282   -  misc_feature   MCS (fragment): pUC18/19 multiple cloning site
  11293..11317   +  protein_bind   attB1: mutant version of attB; recombination site for the Gateway® BP reaction BP Clonase™
  14016..14678   +  CDS            SPL11 (fragment): SPL11_ARATH - Experimental evidence at transcript level: Swiss-Prot protein existence level 2. Trans-acting factor that binds specifically to the consensus nucleotide sequence 5'-TNCGTACAA-3'. From Arabidopsis thaliana (Mouse-ear cress).
  14836..15342   +  CDS            SPL11 (fragment): SPL11_ARATH - Experimental evidence at transcript level: Swiss-Prot protein existence level 2. Trans-acting factor that binds specifically to the consensus nucleotide sequence 5'-TNCGTACAA-3'. From Arabidopsis thaliana (Mouse-ear cress).
  15446..15589   +  CDS            SPL11 (fragment): SPL11_ARATH - Experimental evidence at transcript level: Swiss-Prot protein existence level 2. Trans-acting factor that binds specifically to the consensus nucleotide sequence 5'-TNCGTACAA-3'. From Arabidopsis thaliana (Mouse-ear cress).
  16869..14      -  protein_bind   attB2 (across the origin): mutant version of attB; recombination site for the Gateway® BP reaction BP Clonase™
>Addgene plasmid #27398 | SPL11F15R14::pBIB-BAS (gSPL11) | depositor full sequence | sequence record 12930 | Author sequence
TTGTACAAAGTGGTGAGCTCGAATTTCCCCGATCGTTCAAACATTTGGCAATAAAGTTTCTTAAGATTGA
ATCCTGTTGCCGGTCTTGCGATGATTATCATATAATTTCTGTTGAATTACGTTAAGCATGTAATAATTAA
CATGTAATGCATGACGTTATTTATGAGATGGGTTTTTATGATTAGAGTCCCGCAATTATACATTTAATAC
GCGATAGAAAACAAAATATAGCGCGCAAACTAGGATAAATTATCGCGCGCGGTGTCATCTATGTTACTAG
ATCGGGAATTCACTGGCCGTCGTTTTACAACGTCGTGACTGGGAAAACCCTGGCGTTACCCAACTTAATC
GCCTTGCAGCACATCCCCCTTTCGCCAGCTGGCGTAATAGCGAAGAGGCCCGCACCGATCGCCCTTCCCA
ACAGTTGCGCAGCCTGAATG
[44 nt withheld, positions 441-484]
C
[141 nt withheld, positions 486-626]
CCTTTGACGTTGGAGTCCACGTTCTTT
[37 nt withheld, positions 654-690]
ACCCTATCTCGGGCTATTCTTTTGATTTATAAGGGATTTTGCCGATTTCGGAACCACCATCAAACAGGAT
TTTCGCCTGCTGGGGCAAACCAGCGTGGACCGCTTGCTGCAACTCTCTCAGGGCCAGGCGGTGAAGGGCA
ATCAGCTGTTGCCCGTCTCACTGGTGAAAAGAAAAACCACCCCAGTACATTAAAAACGTCCGCAATGTGT
TATTAAGTTGTCTAAGCGTCAATTTGTTTACACCACAATATATCCTGCCACCAGCCAGCCAACAGCTCCC
CGACCGGCAGCTCGGCACAAAATCACCACTCGATACAGGCAGCCCATCAGTCCGGGACGGCGTCAGCGGG
AGAGCCGTTGTAAGGCGGCAGACTTTGCTCATGTTACCGATGCTATTCGGAAGAACGGCAACTAAGCTGC
CGGGTTTGAAACACGGATGATCTCGCGGAGGGTAGCATGTTGATTGTAACGATGACAGAGCGTTGCTGCC
TGTGATCAAATATCATCTCCCTCGCAGAGATCCGAATTATCAGCCTTCTTATTCATTTCTCGCTTAACCG
TGACAGGCTGTCGATCTTGAGAACTATGCCGACATAATAGGAAATCGCTGGATAAAGCCGCTGAGGAAGC
TGAGTGGCGCTATTTCTTTAGAAGTGAACGTTGACGATATCAACTCCCCTATCCATTGCTCACCGAATGG
TACAGGTCGGGGACCCGAAGTTCCGACTGTCGGCCTGATGCATCCCCGGCTGATCGACCCCAGATCTGGG
GCTGAGAAAGCCCAGTAAGGAAACAACTGTAGGTTCGAGTCGCGAGATCCCCCGGAACCAAAGGAAGTAG
GTTAAACCCGCTCCGATCAGGCCGAGCCACGCCAGGCCGAGAACATTGGTTCCTGTAGGCATCGGGATTG
GCGGATCAAACACTAAAGCTACTGGAACGAGCAGAAGTCCTCCGGCCGCCAGTTGCCAGGCGGTAAAGGT
GAGCAGAGGCACGGGAGGTTGCCACTTGCGGGTCAGCACGGTTCCGAACGCCATGGAAACCGCCCCCGCC
AGGCCCGCTGCGACGCCGACAGGATCTAGCGCTGCGTTTGGTGTCAACACCAACAGCGCCACGCCCGCAG
TTCCGCAAATAGCCCCCAGGACCGCCATCAATCGTATCGGGCTACCTAGCAGAGCGGCAGAGATGAACAC
GACCATCAGCGGCTGCACAGCGCCTACCGTCGCCGCGACCCCGCCCGGCAGGCGGTAGACCGAAATAAAC
AACAAGCTCCAGAATAGCGAAATATTAAGTGCGCCGAGGATGAAGATGCGCATCCACCAGATTCCCGTTG
GAATCTGTCGGACGATCATCACGAGCAATAAACCCGCCGGCAACGCCCGCAGCAGCATACCGGCGACCCC
TCGGCCTCGCTGTTCGGGCTCCACGAAAACGCCGGACAGATGCGCCTTGTGAGCGTCCTTGGGGCCGTCC
TCCTGTTTGAAGACCGACAGCCCAATGATCTCGCCGTCGATGTAGGCGCCGAATGCCACGGCATCTCGCA
ACCGTTCAGCGAACGCCTCCATGGGCTTTTTCTCCTCGTGCTCGTAAACGGACCCGAACATCTCTGGAGC
TTTCTTCAGGGCCGACAATCGGATCTCGCGGAAATCCTGCACGTCGGCCGCTCCAAGCCGTCGAATCTGA
GCCTTAATCACAATTGTCAATTTTAATCCTCTGTTTATCGGCAGTTCGTAGAGCGCGCCGTGCGTCCCGA
GCGATACTGAGCGAAGCAAGTGCGTCGAGCAGTGCCCGCTTGTTCCTGAAATGCCAGTAAAGCGCTGGCT
GCTGAACCCCCAGCCGGAACTGACCCCACAAGGCCCTAGCGTTTGCAATGCACCAGGTCATCATTGACCC
AGGCGTGTTCCACCAGGCCGCTGCCTCGCAACTCTTCGCAGGCTTCGCCGACCTGCTCGCGCCACTTCTT
CACGCGGGTGGAATCCGATCCGCACATGAGGCGGAAGGTTTCCAGCTTGAGCGGGTACGGCTCCCGGTGC
GAGCTGAAATAGTCGAACATCCGTCGGGCCGTCGGCGACAGCTTGCGGTACTTCTCCCATATGAATTTCG
TGTAGTGGTCGCCAGCAAACAGCACGACGATTTCCTCGTCGATCAGGACCTGGCAACGGGACGTTTTCTT
GCCACGGTCCAGGACGCGGAAGCGGTGCAGCAGCGACACCGATTCCAGGTGCCCAACGCGGTCGGACGTG
AAGCCCATCGCCGTCGCCTGTAGGCGCGACAGGCATTCCTCGGCCTTCGTGTAATACCGGCCATTGATCG
ACCAGCCCAGGTCCTGGCAAAGCTCGTAGAACGTGAAGGTGATCGGCTCGCCGATAGGGGTGCGCTTCGC
GTACTCCAACACCTGCTGCCACACCAGTTCGTCATCGTCGGCCCGCAGCTCGACGCCGGTGTAGGTGATC
TTCACGTCCTTGTTGACGTGGAAAATGACCTTGTTTTGCAGCGCCTCGCGCGGGATTTTCTTGTTGCGCG
TGGTGAACAGGGCAGAGCGGGCCGTGTCGTTTGGCATCGCTCGCATCGTGTCCGGCCACGGCGCAATATC
GAACAAGGAAAGCTGCATTTCCTTGATCTGCTGCTTCGTGTGTTTCAGCAACGCGGCCTGCTTGGCCTCG
CTGACCTGTTTTGCCAGGTCCTCGCCGGCGGTTTTTCGCTTCTTGGTCGTCATAGTTCCTCGCGTGTCGA
TGGTCATCGACTTCGCCAAACCTGCCGCCTCCTGTTCGAGACGACGCGAACGCTCCACGGCGGCCGATGG
CGCGGGCAGGGCAGGGGGAGCCAGTTGCACGCTGTCGCGCTCGATCTTGGCCGTAGCTTGCTGGACCATC
GAGCCGACGGACTGGAAGGTTTCGCGGGGCGCACGCATGACGGTGCGGCTTGCGATGGTTTCGGCATCCT
CGGCGGAAAACCCCGCGTCGATCAGTTCTTGCCTGTATGCCTTCCGGTCAAACGTCCGATTCATTCACCC
TCCTTGCGGGATTGCCCCGACTCACGCCGGGGCAATGTGCCCTTATTCCTGATTTGACCCGCCTGGTGCC
TTGGTGTCCAGATAATCCACCTTATCGGCAATGAAGTCGGTCCCGTAGACCGTCTGGCCGTCCTTCTCGT
ACTTGGTATTCCGAATCTTGCCCTGCACGAATACCAGCGACCCCTTGCCCAAATACTTGCCGTGGGCCTC
GGCCTGAGAGCCAAAACACTTGATGCGGAAGAAGTCGGTGCGCTCCTGCTTGTCGCCGGCATCGTTGCGC
CACATCTAGGTACTAAAACAATTCATCCAGTAAAATATAATATTTTATTTTCTCCCAATCAGGCTTGATC
CCCAGTAAGTCAAAAAATAGCTCGACATACTGTTCTTCCCCGATATCCTCCCTGATCGACCGGACGCAGA
AGGCAATGTCATACCACTTGTCCGCCCTGCCGCTTCTCCCAAGATCAATAAAGCCACTTACTTTGCCATC
TTTCACAAAGATGTTGCTGTCTCCCAGGTCGCCGTGGGAAAAGACAAGTTCCTCTTCGGGCTTTTCCGTC
TTTAAAAAATCATACAGCTCGCGCGGATCTTTAAATGGAGTGTCTTCTTCCCAGTTTTCGCAATCCACAT
CGGCCAGATCGTTATTCAGTAAGTAATCCAATTCGGCTAAGCGGCTGTCTAAGCTATTCGTATAGGGACA
ATCCGATATGTCGATGGAGTGAAAGAGCCTGATGCACTCCGCATACAGCTCGATAATCTTTTCAGGGCTT
TGTTCATCTTCATACTCTTCCGAGCAAAGGACGCCATCGGCCTCACTCATGAGCAGATTGCTCCAGCCAT
CATGCCGTTCAAAGTGCAGGACCTTTGGAACAGGCAGCTTTCCTTCCAGCCATAGCATCATGTCCTTTTC
CCGTTCCACATCATAGGTGGTCCCTTTATACCGGCTGTCCGTCATTTTTAAATATAGGTTTTCATTTTCT
CCCACCAGCTTATATACCTTAGCAGGAGACATTCCTTCCGTATCTTTTACGCAGCGGTATTTTTCGATCA
GTTTTTTCAATTCCGGTGATATTCTCATTTTAGCCATTTATTATTTCCTTCCTCTTTTCTACAGTATTTA
AAGATACCCCAAGAAGCTAATTATAACAAGACGAACTCCAATTCACTGTTCCTTGCATTCTAAAACCTTA
AATACCAGAAAACAGCTTTTTCAAAGTTGTTTTCAAAGTTGGCGTATAACATAGTATCGACGGAGCCGAT
TTTGAAACCACAATTATGGGTGATGCTGCCAACTTACTGATTTAGTGTATGATGGTGTTTTTGAGGTGCT
CCAGTGGCTTCTGTGTCTATCAGCTGTCCCTCCTGTTCAGCTACTGACGGGGTGGTGCGTAACGGCAAAA
GCACCGCCGGACATCAGCGCTATCTCTGCTCTCACTGCCGTAAAACATGGCAACTGCAGTTCACTTACAC
CGCTTCTCAACCCGGTACGCACCAGAAAATCATTGATATGGCCATGAATGGCGTTGGATGCCGGGCAACA
GCCCGCATTATGGGCGTTGGCCTCAACACGATTTTACGTCACTTAAAAAACTCAGGCCGCAGTCGGTAAC
CTCGCGCATACAGCCGGGCAGTGACGTCATCGTCTGCGCGGAAATGGACGAACAGTGGGGCTATGTCGGG
GCTAAATCGCGCCAGCGCTGGCTGTTTTACGCGTATGACAGTCTCCGGAAGACGGTTGTTGCGCACGTAT
TCGGTGAACGCACTATGGCGACGCTGGGGCGTCTTATGAGCCTGCTGTCACCCTTTGACGTGGTGATATG
GATGACGGATGGCTGGCCGCTGTATGAATCCCGCCTGAAGGGAAAGCTGCACGTAATCAGCAAGCGATAT
ACGCAGCGAATTGAGCGGCATAACCTGAATCTGAGGCAGCACCTGGCACGGCTGGGACGGAAGTCGCTGT
CGTTCTCAAAATCGGTGGAGCTGCATGACAAAGTCATCGGGCATTATCTGAACATAAAACACTATCAATA
AGTTGGAGTCATTACCCAATTATGATAGAATTTACAAGCTATAAGGTTATTGTCCTGGGTTTCAAGCATT
AGTCCATGCAAGTTTTTATGCTTTGCCCATTCTATAGATATATTGATAAGCGCGCTGCCTATGCCTTGCC
CCCTGAAATCCTTACATACGGCGATATCTTCTATATAAAAGATATATTATCTTATCAGTATTGTCAATAT
ATTCAAGGCAATCTGCCTCCTCATCCTCTTCATCCTCTTCGTCTTGGTAGCTTTTTAAATATGGCGCTTC
ATAGAGTAATTCTGTAAAGGTCCAATTCTCGTTTTCATACCTCGGTATAATCTTACCTATCACCTCAAAT
GGTTCGCTGGGTTTATCGCACCCCCGAACACGAGCACGGCACCCGCGACCACTATGCCAAGAATGCCCAA
GGTAAAAATTGCCGGCCCCGCCATGAAGTCCGTGAATGCCCCGACGGCCGAAGTGAAGGGCAGGCCGCCA
CCCAGGCCGCCGCCCTCACTGCCCGGCACCTGGTCGCTGAATGTCGATGCCAGCACCTGCGGCACGTCAA
TGCTTCCGGGCGTCGCGCTCGGGCTGATCGCCCATCCCGTTACTGCCCCGATCCCGGCAATGGCAAGGAC
TGCCAGCGCTGCCATTTTTGGGGTGAGGCCGTTCGCGGCCGAGGGGCGCAGCCCCTGGGGGGATGGGAGG
CCCGCGTTAGCGGGCCGGGAGGGTTCGAGAAGGGGGGGCACCCCCCTTCGGCGTGCGCGGTCACGCGCAC
AGGGCGCAGCCCTGGTTAAAAACAAGGTTTATAAATATTGGTTTAAAAGCAGGTTAAAAGACAGGTTAGC
GGTGGCCGAAAAACGGGCGGAAACCCTTGCAAATGCTGGATTTTCTGCCTGTGGACAGCCCCTCAAATGT
CAATAGGTGCGCCCCTCATCTGTCAGCACTCTGCCCCTCAAGTGTCAAGGATCGCGCCCCTCATCTGTCA
GTAGTCGCGCCCCTCAAGTGTCAATACCGCAGGGCACTTATCCCCAGGCTTGTCCACATCATCTGTGGGA
AACTCGCGTAAAATCAGGCGTTTTCGCCGATTTGCGAGGCTGGCCAGCTCCACGTCGCCGGCCGAAATCG
AGCCTGCCCCTCATCTGTCAACGCCGCGCCGGGTGAGTCGGCCCCTCAAGTGTCAACGTCCGCCCCTCAT
CTGTCAGTGAGGGCCAAGTTTTCCGCGAGGTATCCACAACGCCGGCGGCCGCGGTGTCTCGCACACGGCT
TCGACGGCGTTTCTGGCGCGTTTGCAGGGCCATAGACGGCCGCCAGCCCAGCGGCGAGGGCAACCAGCCC
GGTGAGCGTCGCAAAGGCGCTCGGTCTTGCCTTGCTCGTCGGTGATGTACTTCACCAGCTCCGCGAAGTC
GCTCTTCTTGATGGAGCGCATGGGGACGTGCTTGGCAATCACGCGCACCCCCCGGCCGTTTTAGCGGCTA
AAAAAGTCATGGCTCTGCCCTCGGGCGGACCACGCCCATCATGACCTTGCCAAGCTCGTCCTGCTTCTCT
TCGATCTTCGCCAGCAGGGCGAGGATCGTGGCATCACCGAACCGCGCCGTGCGCGGGTCGTCGGTGAGCC
AGAGTTTCAGCAGGCCGCCCAGGCGGCCCAGGTCGCCATTGATGCGGGCCAGCTCGCGGACGTGCTCATA
GTCCACGACGCCCGTGATTTTGTAGCCCTGGCCGACGGCCAGCAGGTAGGCCGACAGGCTCATGCCGGCC
GCCGCCGCCTTTTCCTCAATCGCTCTTCGTTCGTCTGGAAGGCAGTACACCTTGATAGGTGGGCTGCCCT
TCCTGGTTGGCTTGGTTTCATCAGCCATCCGCTTGCCCTCATCTGTTACGCCGGCGGTAGCCGGCCAGCC
TCGCAGAGCAGGATTCCCGTTGAGCACCGCCAGGTGCGAATAAGGGACAGTGAAGAAGGAACACCCGCTC
GCGGGTGGGCCTACTTCACCTATCCTGCCCGGCTGACGCCGTTGGATACACCAAGGAAAGTCTACACGAA
CCCTTTGGCAAAATCCTGTATATCGTGCGAAAAAGGATGGATATACCGAAAAAATCGCTATAATGACCCC
GAAGCAGGGTTATGCAGCGGAAAAGCGCCACGCTTCCCGAAGGGAGAAAGGCGGACAGGTATCCGGTAAG
CGGCAGGGTCGGAACAGGAGAGCGCACGAGGGAGCTTCCAGGGGGAAACGCCTGGTATCTTTATAGTCCT
GTCGGGTTTCGCCACCTCTGACTTGAGCGTCGATTTTTGTGATGCTCGTCAGGGGGGCGGAGCCTATGGA
AAAACGCCAGCAACGCGGCCTTTTTACGGTTCCTGGCCTTTTGCTGGCCTTTTGCTCACATGTTCTTTCC
TGCGTTATCCCCTGATTCTGTGGATAACCGTATTACCGCCTTTGAGTGAGCTGATACCGCTCGCCGCAGC
CGAACGACCGAGCGCAGCGAGTCAGTGAGCGAGGAAGCGGAAGAGCGCCAGAAGGCCGCCAGAGAGGCCG
AGCGCGGCCGTGAGGCTTGGACGCTAGGGCAGGGCATGAAAAAGCCCGTAGCGGGCTGCTACGGGCGTCT
GACGCGGTGGAAAGGGGGAGGGGATGTTGTCTACATGGCTCTGCTGTAGTGAGTGGGTTGCGCTCCGGCA
GCGGTCCTGATCAATCGTCACCCTTTCTCGGTCCTTCAACGTTCCTGACAACGAGCCTCCTTTTCGCCAA
TCCATCGACAATCACCGCGAGTCCCTGCTCGAACGCTGCGTCCGGACCGGCTTCGTCGAAGGCGTCTATC
GCGGCCCGCAACAGCGGCGAGAGCGGAGCCTGTTCAACGGTGCCGCCGCGCTCGCCGGCATCGCTGTCGC
CGGCCTGCTCCTCAAGCACGGCCCCAACAGTGAAGTAGCTGATTGTCATCAGCGCATTGACGGCGTCCCC
GGCCGAAAAACCCGCCTCGCAGAGGAAGCGAAGCTGCGCGTCGGCCGTTTCCATCTGCGGTGCGCCCGGT
CGCGTGCCGGCATGGATGCGCGCGCCATCGCGGTAGGCGAGCAGCGCCTGCCTGAAGCTGCGGGCATTCC
CGATCAGAAATGAGCGCCAGTCGTCGTCGGCTCTCGGCACCGAATGCGTATGATTCTCCGCCAGCATGGC
TTCGGCCAGTGCGTCGAGCAGCGCCCGCTTGTTCCTGAAGTGCCAGTAAAGCGCCGGCTGCTGAACCCCC
AACCGTTCCGCCAGTTTGCGTGTCGTCAGACCGTCTACGCCGACCTCGTTCAACAGGTCCAGGGCGGCAC
GGATCACTGTATTCGGCTGCAACTTTGTCATGCTTGACACTTTATCACTGATAAACATAATATGTCCACC
AACTTATCAGTGATAAAGAATCCGCGCGTTCAATCGGACCAGCGGAGGCTGGTCCGGAGGCCAGACGTGA
AACCCAACATACCCCTGATCGTAATTCTGAGCACTGTCGCGCTCGACGCTGTCGGCATCGGCCTGATTAT
GCCGGTGCTGCCGGGCCTCCTGCGCGATCTGGTTCACTCGAACGACGTCACCGCCCACTATGGCATTCTG
CTGGCGCTGTATGCGTTGGTGCAATTTGCCTGCGCACCTGTGCTGGGCGCGCTGTCGGATCGTTTCGGGC
GGCGGCCAATCTTGCTCGTCTCGCTGGCCGGCGCCAGATCTGGGGAACCCTGTGGTTGGCATGCACATAC
AAATGGACGAACGGATAAACCTTTTCACGCCCTTTTAAATATCCGATTATTCTAATAAACGCTCTTTTCT
CTTAGGTTTACCCGCCAATATATCCTGTCAAACACTGATAGTTTAAACTGAAGGCGGGAAACGACAATCT
GATCATGAGCGGAGAATTAAGGGAGTCACGTTATGACCCCCGCCGATGACGCGGGACAAGCCGTTTTACG
TTTGGAACTGACAGAACCGCAACGTTGAAGGAGCCACTCAGCCAATTCCCATCTTGAAAGAAATATAGTT
TAAATATTTATTGATAAAATAACAAGTCAGGTATTATAGTCCAAGCAAAAACATAAATTTATTGATGCAA
GTTTAAATTCAGAAATATTTCAATAACTGATTATATCAGCTGGTACATTGCCGTAGATGAAAGACTGAGT
GCGATATTATGTGTAATACATAAATTGATGATATAGCTAGCTTAGCTCATCGGGGGATCTTCATCACATC
TCGGTGACGGGCAGGACCGGACGGGGCGGTACTGGCAGGCTGAAGTCCAGCTGCCAGAAACCCACGTCAT
GCCAGTTCCCGTGCTTGAAGCCGGCCGCCCGCAGCATGCCGCGGGGGGCATATCCGAGCGCCTCGTGCAT
GCGCACGCTCGGGTCGTTGGGCAGCCCGATGACAGCGACCACGCTCTTGAAGCCCTGTGCCTCCAGGGAC
TTCAGCAGGTGGGTGTAGAGCGTGGAGCCCAGTCCCGTCCGCTGGTGGCGGGGGGAGACGTACACGGTTG
ACTCGGCCGTCCAGTCGTAGGCGTTGCGTGCCTTCCAGGGGCCCGCGTAGGCGATGCCGGCGACCTCGCC
GTCCACCTCGGCGACGAGCCAGGGATAGCGCTCCCGCAGACGGACGAGGTCGTCCGTCCACTCCTGCGGT
TCCTGCGGCTCGGTACGGAAGTTGACCGTGCTTGTCTCGATGTAGTGGTTGACGATGGTGCAGACCGCCG
GCATGTCCGCCTCGGTGGCACGGCGGATGTCGGCCGGGCGTCGTTCTGGGCTCATGGTAATTGTAAATAG
TAATTGTAATGTTGTTGTTGTTTGTTGTTGTTGGTAATTGTTGTAAAAATAGAGCTATTATACTCGAATA
ATTCGCTAGAGTCGATTTGGTGTATCGAGATTGGTTATGAAATTCAGATGCTAGTGTAATGTATTGGTAA
TTTGGGAAGATATAATAGGAAGCAAGGCTATTTATCCATTTCTGAAAAGGCGAAATGGCGTCACCGCGAG
CGTCACGCGCATTCCGTTCTTGCTGTAAAGCGTTGTTTGGTACACTTTTGACTAGCGAGGCTTGGCGTGT
CAGCGTATCTATTCAAAAGTCGTTAATGGCTGCGGATCAAGAAAAAGTTGGAATAGAAACAGAATACCCG
CGAAATTCAGGCCCGGTTGCCATGTCCTACACGCCGAAATAAACGACCAAATTAGTAGAAAAATAAAAAC
TGACTCGGATACTTACGTCACGTCTTGCGCACTGATTTGAAAAATCTCAATATAAACAAAGACGGCCACA
AGAAAAAACCAAAACACCGATATTCATTAATCTTATCTAGTTTCTCAAAAAAATTCATATCTTCCACACG
TGAAAATGCCAATTTCTCAGACCTACCTCGGCTCTGCGAAGGCCCCCGCTGGTATCAAAAGTTTTTATTT
CATCCGACATGGCGCGACCGACCTCAACGAGAAGGAAATTGTCGTGAACGGTGAGAAGCTCTGGGGCGTG
CAAGGTTCCGGAACGAACATCGGTCTCAATGCAAAAGGGGAACGCCAGGCTCTGTTGGCCCAAGCTTGCA
TGCCTGCAGGTCGACTCTAGAGCCCGGGTACCACAAGTTTGTACAAAAAAGCAGGCTCCGCGGCCGCCCC
CTTCACCTTCACCACCTAAAAAGAGATTCAGTCTTGCTATTCTCACAACGTACATCGTCACAGACCATCT
ATGATTGGGTATTGAGACGTGTGATATCTACGTGGCCGTCTATAATTGGGTCGTTATTTGAGATTTTAAG
AGCTTGAGAAGGCTCGAGAATTGAGACTCGTCGGACAAAAAAACAGACGTGTCATGTCAACTACTGAAAA
TCTAGCGGACGTGTTTGAAAGTCAAAGCACGAACCTCTTTGGGGTCAGTATTTCCAAAACAACCATTTTA
GATTTCTAATTTTCTACTAGTAGTAGTAACCTATAAACTTATAGAGAGCTTGGTTTTACGGACTGTTTTT
CCTAGACCGTTCATGAACATTGTGTTCTTTGGTGGATAGATTTTGATTGGATATGAATACATGATCCGTG
TTTTTAGTGAGAGTTTAAGGATTCGATTATTCGAAGCAGGCTCATAGAGTGTGGCATCTCAAACGATGCA
CGGTCTTCCACAAAAACGCACATATATGGTCTTGAAGACTCATAATATTCGGATTGATAATAGTTTTTCT
TGAATATGATTGTTTTGGTGGATATGAAGAGGAATCTCAGAACATTGGATTTTCTTGGTGATGATATGAT
AATGGTATAGTTGGAAATACATATTTACTTCGTTTTGTAAAATGACAAAGCAAAATGTGTAAAAATCTCG
TCCAACTGTAAAAACCCCATGACTATATTTTAGTATCACTTTCTCTTGACATCATCACAGCAAACAAGAC
TCACGTAATTCCACAAAAGCTAAAATTTGTGTCTATCAAAGAGCCATGTGTACTAAAAGTACAAATGAAT
GGAATGTACTATGTGTTATGTACTATGTACTAACGGTATATCGACCAAACTCATAATTTCATGTTTAGTA
ATGCTTTTAATTTAATTTAAAATATATAGTTCCCCTAAACTAATCTTAGTCAGTTCATCGTACGTCTAAT
AAATTTTCATTTAATTGTGATGTTCTCGGGGATGGACACTCTAAAATATTAGTATTAGTGTACTTGTGAA
AGTAAAAGAGAGGTTTATAGATATTAAAACTTGCACGAATTGTACTAGGTATGAATGGTAGGTACTAGGT
TCTCTAACAAATGAAAAGAGTTGCAGCCTTTTTGAATTAATGTTTTGAACATACAAATTCGATTTTTCAG
CGGCTTTTTACATGTTTAATTAGCGACCGATAAGAATATGAAGAAAGATCCAACAATATAAATTTGACCT
TTCTTACTTATAATGTTGTTACTTGCATTTTTTGTTTGTTTTACATCTAATTTTAGAGAGCCTAAAATTA
GTTACAACTTACAAATATTTCATCATTTTGTTGTCCATATGATTGTACCTACATATTAGGCCTGAAATAA
ATAACCAATTTCGATATAGAATCGAATCTGTGTTGGTAAAAATATAATTCGTTTCATATACTAGTATTAG
TTAAAAATTAGACACCAAAATAAATACGAAAGCCCAAAAAACAAAAAAAGGCAAAACAGTTGAAGAAAAA
TAGTGGGAAAGACTCCTCTGAGCTACTCTCATTCGATTTTCCTCAGGCGATTTTGGTGTATGGTCGTCCC
TTTCACTGTATTTCTTAGTCAATAGCATCTTCTCCGATCATCGACGTCCGGAGATTTCTTCGGCCCTCTC
ATACTTGAGGTTTTGTACTCTTTACTCCCTCAAATTTTTCCAAAACTTGCGCTTCTTAGATTTGGGCGTC
TTCGTTATTTATTGTAAAATTCAGCTTTATGCCTCTTAGACTAGTTATAGATCGACGAATCAGTAAAATT
ACCTTCAAGGTGAATGGTCTCTAGGTATAGAGAATTTGTCAAAATGACGAATTTGATTGAAACATTGGTA
ACTTTTTTTAATCTCTTCGTTAGTTAGTTGAACTTATTGGTTTGGGGGGACCATTTGCTTTCATCGAAAA
CCCTAGCTTGCGAGGGAGGGACCTTGATTGGGATCGTAACCTAACTTACTGTCACTTTTTTTATCGTTCA
ATCTTTATTGCTGCAGATAGGTCCACTAATGGCTGAGCTTGCTGCCGTTTTCTTTGACATATAGTTAATT
CAATGTGTAAAGTTGTAAGCTTTTTAGTCTTTGGTTTTGAGGAAGTTAGTTAGGAACCTTCTCCAAGTAC
AAAGGAGGAATGGGTAGGGAAGGGTTTGCAATTACAATGTGTACATCGTGTTTCTTGACAAGTTACTGAT
AGATACTTTGGGGAAATTTTTGATTTGAGGAGTGTAGGACCAATTCAATAAATGCCACTTAGTTTTTGTG
TGATGGAGATGAGAAGATGAAAAGTAATACCCTTCCTCTCTTGCCCTTTTTGCTGGTCTGGGTGAAACAT
AGAAAAGTTTCTCTTGCTCAAGTTAATGATAAAAGGGTGAGAGCAATAAACGCTGATAAGCCTTGTCTGG
TCCTTGGAATTTTGAATTTTCTTTTTCTATCTTACTTATAGTATTGGTAGTTGAGGGTGTCGTCGATAAG
GTATCTATTTGCCTAGCCAGAGTTATATATAGGATTGATTGTCTAGTCTTTTCTTATATGATTTTTGTTC
TCATTTACTAATCAAAGTTCTGCAAACTTGTAGTTGTTGTAGGATTTGTTGCTCTGGCTCTGGTGGTAGG
TCTATGAAATCAACCCATATCGTGAATGGACTGCAACATGGTATCTTCGTCCCAGTGGGATTGGGAGCAT
TTGATCATGTCCAATCCGTCAAGGACTGAAGATGACAGCAAACAGCTACCTACTGAGTGGGAAATTGAAA
AAGGTGAAGGAATTGAATCTATAGTTCCACATTTCTCAGGCCTTGAGAGAGTCAGTAGTGGCTCTGCCAC
CAGCTTCTGGCACACTGCTGTATCGAAAAGCTCACAGTCGACCTCTATCAACTCATCATCTCCCGAAGCC
AAACGATGCAAGCTTGCATCAGAAAGTTCCCCTGGAGATTCTTGCAGCAACATAGACTTTGTCCAGGTGA
AGGCTCCCACAGCTCTCGAGGTATCCGTTGCCTCAGCTGAATCAGATCTTTGTTTAAAACTAGGAAAGCG
GACATACTCTGAAGAATACTGGGGTAGAAACAATAATGAAATTTCAGCGGTTTCTATGAAGTTGTTAACT
CCATCTGTTGTCGCTGGGAAATCCAAATTGTGTGGTCAGAGCATGCCAGTCCCGCGTTGCCAAATTGATG
GCTGTGAACTGGATCTCTCATCTGCTAAGGGTTATCATCGTAAGCACAAAGTCTGCGAAAAGCATTCAAA
GTGCCCAAAAGTTAGCGTGAGTGGCCTGGAACGTCGGTTCTGCCAACAGTGTAGCAGGTAAAACCGGTGG
TTATGTTCTGGCCTCAATAATTCTTAAGTTGCATTCTCTTTAGATTTTACTGTAGAGTGCCCATTCAGTT
TGATTGTGTCAAATCAACTTTTACATGCTCCTATTTATATTATACGGTAGAGAGTTGATCATGATTCTAA
TATTCAGGTTCCATGCTGTCTCTGAATTTGATGAGAAGAAACGAAGCTGCCGAAAACGTCTTTCTCATCA
TAATGCGAGGCGTCGTAAGCCACAAGGAGTATTTTCAATGAATCCCGAGAGGGTGTATGGTATGAACCTA
TACTGCAACTTGATGTAATCAATATTTCCTCAGGACTTTCCATCAGTCTCTACCACACGCACTCACACAT
ACACACACAATTCATTCATGGAAATCTAATGTAACGTGTTTACTCCTGCAGATCGAAGACAGCATACAAA
TATGTTGTGGAATGGGGTGTCCCTTAACGCGAGATCTGAAGAAATGTATGAATGGGGTAATAACACTTAT
GATACAAAGCCTAGACAAACGGAAAAAAGCTTTACTCTGAGCTTCCAGAGAGGTAATGGCTCTGAGGACC
AGCTGGTTGCTAGTAGCAGCCGTATGTTCTCTACATCTCAAACCTCAGGTGGGTTCCCAGCAGGAAAGTC
CAAGTTTCAACTTCATGGCGAAGGTTGGTATATGCACTTCTTCACTAGTCCTTTAATATGTGGAGGGAGT
AAATATCTGTTGATTTGATCTCTAGTCCTTAAACAATTGGTTAAATCTTTTGGCAGATGTGGGAGAATAC
TCAGGAGTCCTCCATGAATCTCAAGATATCCACCGTGCTCTCTCTCTTCTGTCAACCTCTTCGGATCCCC
TGGCCCAACCACATGTGCAGCCATTTTCTCTACTCTGTTCATATGATGTTGTACCAAAATAGATGAGTAA
GTAATGTGTAATTTGTAAACCTGTTACTCAGTTGGTGGATACTTTTCCAAACCTATGATAAAAACCTCGT
CCTAGATCCCGTTAAATGCCAAACTTTCGGCTACTATAACTATGTTATCGTTATCATTATCATTGTTTAA
CACCCTAGTAACAAAGTCATTGTCAACAAAACTCTATAAACAGTAAATATATCTATATACCTCGGATAGG
CTCTTCAATGTATCTCTCTGTATTGATAGCAAATCAAGGAGAAGCTGTAAGAGTAGGTAAATCTTTTCAA
CTAAGAAAGAGTTCCACTCTTTTTATGAACGTTAGCAACAGATGAAAATCAACAGAGTTTTAAGGATTTC
TAAGGGTCATTATCAAAATCAGGCGCTTTGTAATTTTAGCATAAAAATCTATACAAAATCAGTGTTGTAT
CAACTTGGTATCAGAGTAGTTACTGTCTGATGGGTTAGGCTGCAGTAGAAGATAAGAGACATCACAGAAA
AGAAAAAAACAATGAGAAGTGGGAAGAGAATAGAAGCCAAATTGAAAAGAGACACCAATTAATGATTGTG
AAAGGCTTTTGAAGGAAAGAGACACCCATTCCATGATTGTTGAAAGATCAAAGAGTAAAAAGAAATAGAA
AGTTGAAAGATGACAAGTTTTGGAGGTTTTAAGTACAAACCTATAGAGGGGACCAAATTACATATCAATT
TCATATGGAGAGAGACTCCAAACGACAAAGCCTGATGAGTATGAAGGGGTGTAAATTAATAGAAAGAACC
ATGTGTCTATGGGATTGATGTTGAAGTCAAATAGAAAAAGAAGACAAGGATTGAAATTAATGTATCTTGT
CACCATGTGGTCTGTGAGAAATTGTTGTCGCTTGCTATAGCAGTTATGAGGAACTTCTTGACAAAATGGA
GGAGACAAAAGGCTAGGAACCAATACAAGAACATGCACAGTACAAAAATCAAGCAGAGATCATTTCTTAG
TCAGATTTTATTTCTCAGACTTGAACTCCTCCAATATTGTGGGAAGCACCTTAAGGAGTGAAGTAGGAAA
GAGCATGCTATAAAAGTGCCTACCAAGTGTTTCATAAGAGGAGGTGTCCTTGCAAGATTTTCTTAGTTGG
TGAAACTTCCACAAAAGTGCTCATCGAGTGTATGTTGGTTCTCCATTCATTTTAACGGTTTTGTGTATTC
CTCCTTCTGACTTTCCAAGTTTTGGGAATTCAACTTATTATTCAACTGCACTAACCAAACCCAAGGGTGG
GCGCGCCGACCCAGCTTTC
