>Addgene plasmid #27398 | SPL11F15R14::pBIB-BAS (gSPL11) | addgene partial sequence | sequence record 33758 | 27398 with SPL11-F2 5'-CCAGCAGGAAAGTCCAAGTT
CTTCTTCACTAGTCCTTTAATATGTGGAGGGAGTAAATATCTGTTGATTTGATCTCTAGTCCTTAAACAA
TTGGTTAAATCTTTTGGCAGATGTGGGAGAATACTCAGGAGTCCTCCATGAATCTCAAGATATCCACCGT
GCTCTCTCTCTTCTGTCAACCTCTTCGGATCCCCTGGCCCAACCACATGTGCAGCCATTTTCTCTACTCT
GTTCATATGATGTTGTACCAAAATAGATGAGTAAGTAATGTGTAATTTGTAAACCTGTTACTCAGTTGGT
GGATACTTTTCCAAACCTATGATAAAAACCTCGTCCTAGATCCCGTTAAATGCCAAACTTTCGGCTACTA
TAACTATGTTATCGTTATCATTATCATTGTTTAACACCCTAGTAACAAAGTCATTGTCAACAAAACTCTA
TAAACAGTAAATATATCTATATACCTCGGATAGGCTCTTCAATGTATCTCTCTGTATTGATAGCAAATCA
AGGAGAAGCTGTAAGAGTAGGTAAATCTTTTCAACTAAGAAAGAGTTCCACTCTTTTTATGAACGTTAGC
AACAGATGAAAA
