>Addgene plasmid #27398 | SPL11F15R14::pBIB-BAS (gSPL11) | addgene partial sequence | sequence record 33759 | 27398 with M13pUC-fwd
ATAATTTATCCTAGTTTGCGCGCTATATTTTGTTTTCTATCGCGTATTAAATGTATAATTGCGGGACTCT
AATCATAAAAACCCATCTCATAAATAACGTCATGCATTACATGTTAATTATTACATGCTTAACGTAATTC
AACAGAAATTATATGATAATCATCGCAAGACCGGCAACAGGATTCAATCTTAAGAAACTTTATTGCCAAA
TGTTTGAACGATCGGGGAAATTCGAGCTCACCACTTTGTACAAGAAAGCTGGGTCGGCGCGCCCACCCTT
GGGTTTGGTTAGTGCAGTTGAATAATAAGTTGAATTCCCAAAACTTGGAAAGTCAGAAGGAGGAATACAC
AAAACCGTTAAAATGAATGGAGAACCAACATACACTCGATGAGCACTTTTGTGGAAGTTTCACCAACTAA
GAAAATCTTGCAAGGACACCTCCTCTTATGAAACACTTGGTAGGCACTTTTATAGCATGCTCTTTCCTAC
TTCACTCCTTAAGGTGCTTCCCACAATATTGGAGGAGTTCAAGTCTGAGAAATAAAATCTGACTAAGAAA
TGATCTCTGCTTGATTTTTGTACTGTGCATGTTCTTGTATTGGTTCCTAGCCTTTTGTCTCCTCCATTTT
GTCAAGAAGTTCCTCATAACTGCTATAGCAAGCGACAACAATTTCTCACAGACCACAT
